>Addgene plasmid #106201 | pAAV.CAG.SF-Venus-iGluSnFR.A184S | depositor full sequence | sequence record 201037 | pAAV.CAG.SF-Venus-iGluSnFR.A184S sequence 6840 bps
GAGCGCCCAATACGCAAACCGCCTCTCCCCGCGCGTTGGCCGATTCATTAATGCAGCTGGCACGACAGGT
TTCCCGACTGGAAAGCGGGCAGTGAGCGCAACGCAATTAATGTGAGTTAGCTCACTCATTAGGCACCCCA
GGCTTTACACTTTATGCTTCCGGCTCGTATGTTGTGTGGAATTGTGAGCGGATAACAATTTCACACAGGA
AACAGCTATGACCATGATTACGCCAGATTTAATTAAGGCCTTAATTAGGCTGCGCGCTCGCTCGCTCACT
GAGGCCGCCCGGGCAAAGCCCGGGCGTCGGGCGACCTTTGGTCGCCCGGCCTCAGTGAGCGAGCGAGCGC
GCAGAGAGGGAGTGGCCAACTCCATCACTAGGGGTTCCTTGTAGTTAATGATTAACCCGCCATGCTACTT
ATCTACGTAGCCATGCTCTAGGAAGATCGTACCATTGACGTCAATAATGACGTATGTTCCCATAGTAACG
CCAATAGGGACTTTCCATTGACGTCAATGGGTGGACTATTTACGGTAAACTGCCCACTTGGCAGTACATC
AAGTGTATCATATGCCAAGTACGCCCCCTATTGACGTCAATGACGGTAAATGGCCCGCCTGGCATTATGC
CCAGTACATGACCTTATGGGACTTTCCTACTTGGCAGTACATCTACGTATTAGTCATCGCTATTACCATG
GTCGAGGTGAGCCCCACGTTCTGCTTCACTCTCCCCATCTCCCCCCCCTCCCCACCCCCAATTTTGTATT
TATTTATTTTTTAATTATTTTGTGCAGCGATGGGGGCGGGGGGGGGGGGGGGGCGCGCGCCAGGCGGGGC
GGGGCGGGGCGAGGGGCGGGGCGGGGCGAGGCGGAGAGGTGCGGCGGCAGCCAATCAGAGCGGCGCGCTC
CGAAAGTTTCCTTTTATGGCGAGGCGGCGGCGGCGGCGGCCCTATAAAAAGCGAAGCGCGCGGCGGGCGG
GAGTCGCTGCGACGCTGCCTTCGCCCCGTGCCCCGCTCCGCCGCCGCCTCGCGCCGCCCGCCCCGGCTCT
GACTGACCGCGTTACTCCCACAGGTGAGCGGGCGGGACGGCCCTTCTCCTCCGGGCTGTAATTAGCGCTT
GGTTTAATGACGGCTTGTTTCTTTTCTGTGGCTGCGTGAAAGCCTTGAGGGGCTCCGGGAGGGCCCTTTG
TGCGGGGGGAGCGGCTCGGGGCTGTCCGCGGGGGGACGGCTGCCTTCGGGGGGGACGGGGCAGGGCGGGG
TTCGGCTTCTGGCGTGTGACCGGCGGCTCTAGAGCCTCTGCTAACCATGTTCATGCCTTCTTCTTTTTCC
TACAGCTCCTGGGCAACGTGCTGGTTATTGTGCTGTCTCATCATTTTGGCAAAGAATTGGATCCCGCCAC
CATGGAGACAGACACACTCCTGCTATGGGTACTGCTGCTCTGGGTTCCAGGTTCCACTGGTGACAGATCT
GCCGCAGGCAGCACGCTGGACAAAATCGCCAAAAACGGTGTGATTGTCGTCGGTCACCGTGAATCTTCAG
TGCCTTTCTCTTATTACGACAATCAGCAAAAAGTGGTGGGTTACTCGCAGGATTACTCCAACGCCATTGT
TGAAGCAGTGAAAAAGAAACTCAACAAACCGGACTTGCAGGTAAAACTGATTCCGATTACCTCACAAAAC
CGTATTCCACTGCTGCAAAACGGCACTTTCGATTTTGAATGTGGTTCTACCACCAACAACGTCGAACGCC
AAAAACAGGCGGCTTTCTCTGACACTATTTTCGTGGTCGGTACGCGCCTGTTGACCAAAAAGGGTGGCGA
TATCAAAGATTTTGCCAACCTGAAAGACAAAGCCGTAGTCGTCACTTCCGGCACTACCTCTGAAGTTTTG
CTCAACAAACTGAATGAAGAGCAAAAAATGAATATGCGCATCATCAGCGCCAAAGATCACGGTGACTCTT
TCCGCACCCTGGAAAGCGGTCGTGCCGTTGCCTTTATGATGGATGACGTGCTGCTGGCCGGTGAACGTGC
GAAAGCGAAGAAACCAGACAACTGGGAAATCGTCGGCAAGCCGCAGTCTCAGGAGGCCTACGGTTGTATG
TTGCGTAAAGATGATCCGCAGTTCAAAAAGCTGATGGATGACACCATCGCTCAGGTGCAGACCTCCGGTG
AAGCGGAAAAATGGTTTGATAAGTGGTTCAAAAATCCAATTCTGGTGAGCCACAACGTCTATATCACCGC
CGACAAGCAGAAGAACGGCATCAAGGCGAACTTCAAGATCCGCCACAACGTGGAGGACGGCAGCGTGCAG
CTCGCCGACCACTACCAGCAGAACACCCCCATCGGCGACGGCCCCGTGCTGCTGCCCGACAACCACTACC
TGAGCTATCAGTCCGTGCTGAGCAAAGACCCCAACGAGAAGCGCGATCACATGGTCCTGCTGGAGTTCGT
GACCGCCGCCGGGATCACTCTCGGCATGGACGAGCTGTACAAGGGCGGTACCGGAGGGAGCATGAGCAAG
GGCGAGGAGCTGTTCACCGGGGTGGTGCCCATCCTGGTCGAGCTGGACGGCGACGTAAACGGCCACAAGT
TCAGCGTGCGCGGCGAGGGCGAGGGCGATGCCACCAACGGCAAGCTGACCCTGAAGCTCATCTGCACCAC
CGGCAAGCTGCCCGTGCCCTGGCCCACCCTCGTGACCACCCTGGGCTACGGCGTGCAGTGCTTCGCCCGC
TACCCCGACCACATGAAGCAGCACGACTTCTTCAAGTCCGCCATGCCCGAAGGCTACGTCCAGGAGCGCA
CCATCAGCTTCAAGGACGACGGCACCTACAAGACCCGCGCCGAGGTGAAGTTCGAGGGCGACACCCTGGT
GAACCGCATCGAGCTGAAGGGCATCGACTTCAAGGAGGACGGCAACATCCTGGGGCACAAGCTGGAGTAC
AACTTTAACAACCCCCTGAACATGAATTTCGAACTGTCAGACGAAATGAAAGCACTGTTCAAAGAACCGA
ATGACAAGGCACTGAAACTGCAGGTCGACGAACAAAAACTCATCTCAGAAGAGGATCTGAATGCTGTGGG
CCAGGACACGCAGGAGGTCATCGTGGTGCCACACTCCTTGCCCTTTAAGGTGGTGGTGATCTCAGCCATC
CTGGCCCTGGTGGTGCTCACCATCATCTCCCTTATCATCCTCATCATGCTTTGGCAGAAGAAGCCACGTT
AGAAGCTTATCGATAATCAACCTCTGGATTACAAAATTTGTGAAAGATTGACTGGTATTCTTAACTATGT
TGCTCCTTTTACGCTATGTGGATACGCTGCTTTAATGCCTTTGTATCATGCTATTGCTTCCCGTATGGCT
TTCATTTTCTCCTCCTTGTATAAATCCTGGTTGCTGTCTCTTTATGAGGAGTTGTGGCCCGTTGTCAGGC
AACGTGGCGTGGTGTGCACTGTGTTTGCTGACGCAACCCCCACTGGTTGGGGCATTGCCACCACCTGTCA
GCTCCTTTCCGGGACTTTCGCTTTCCCCCTCCCTATTGCCACGGCGGAACTCATCGCCGCCTGCCTTGCC
CGCTGCTGGACAGGGGCTCGGCTGTTGGGCACTGACAATTCCGTGGTGTTGTCGGGGAAATCATCGTCCT
TTCCTTGGCTGCTCGCCTGTGTTGCCACCTGGATTCTGCGCGGGACGTCCTTCTGCTACGTCCCTTCGGC
CCTCAATCCAGCGGACCTTCCTTCCCGCGGCCTGCTGCCGGCTCTGCGGCCTCTTCCGCGTCTTCGCCTT
CGCCCTCAGACGAGTCGGATCTCCCTTTGGGCCGCCTCCCCGCATCGATACCGTCGACCCGGGCGGCCGC
TTCGAGCAGACATGATAAGATACATTGATGAGTTTGGACAAACCACAACTAGAATGCAGTGAAAAAAATG
CTTTATTTGTGAAATTTGTGATGCTATTGCTTTATTTGTAACCATTATAAGCTGCAATAAACAAGTTAAC
AACAACAATTGCATTCATTTTATGTTTCAGGTTCAGGGGGAGATGTGGGAGGTTTTTTAAAGCAAGTAAA
ACCTCTACAAATGTGGTAAAATCGATAAGGATCTTCCTAGAGCATGGCTACGTAGATAAGTAGCATGGCG
GGTTAATCATTAACTACAAGGAACCCCTAGTGATGGAGTTGGCCACTCCCTCTCTGCGCGCTCGCTCGCT
CACTGAGGCCGGGCGACCAAAGGTCGCCCGACGCCCGGGCTTTGCCCGGGCGGCCTCAGTGAGCGAGCGA
GCGCGCAGCCTTAATTAACCTAATTCACTGGCCGTCGTTTTACAACGTCGTGACTGGGAAAACCCTGGCG
TTACCCAACTTAATCGCCTTGCAGCACATCCCCCTTTCGCCAGCTGGCGTAATAGCGAAGAGGCCCGCAC
CGATCGCCCTTCCCAACAGTTGCGCAGCCTGAATGGCGAATGGG
[124 nt withheld, positions 4455-4578]
C
[91 nt withheld, positions 4580-4670]
A
[49 nt withheld, positions 4672-4720]
CCTTTGACGTTGGAGTCCACGTTCTTT
[37 nt withheld, positions 4748-4784]
ACCCTATCTCGGTCTATTCTTTTGATTTATAAGGGATTTTGCCGATTTCGGCCTATTGGTTAAAAAATGA
GCTGATTTAACAAAAATTTAACGCGAATTTTAACAAAATATTAACGCTTACAATTTAGGTGGCACTTTTC
GGGGAAATGTGCGCGGAACCCCTATTTGTTTATTTTTCTAAATACATTCAAATATGTATCCGCTCATGAG
ACAATAACCCTGATAAATGCTTCAATAATATTGAAAAAGGAAGAGTATGAGTATTCAACATTTCCGTGTC
GCCCTTATTCCCTTTTTTGCGGCATTTTGCCTTCCTGTTTTTGCTCACCCAGAAACGCTGGTGAAAGTAA
AAGATGCTGAAGATCAGTTGGGTGCACGAGTGGGTTACATCGAACTGGATCTCAACAGCGGTAAGATCCT
TGAGAGTTTTCGCCCCGAAGAACGTTTTCCAATGATGAGCACTTTTAAAGTTCTGCTATGTGGCGCGGTA
TTATCCCGTATTGACGCCGGGCAAGAGCAACTCGGTCGCCGCATACACTATTCTCAGAATGACTTGGTTG
AGTACTCACCAGTCACAGAAAAGCATCTTACGGATGGCATGACAGTAAGAGAATTATGCAGTGCTGCCAT
AACCATGAGTGATAACACTGCGGCCAACTTACTTCTGACAACGATCGGAGGACCGAAGGAGCTAACCGCT
TTTTTGCACAACATGGGGGATCATGTAACTCGCCTTGATCGTTGGGAACCGGAGCTGAATGAAGCCATAC
CAAACGACGAGCGTGACACCACGATGCCTGTAGCAATGGCAACAACGTTGCGCAAACTATTAACTGGCGA
ACTACTTACTCTAGCTTCCCGGCAACAATTAATAGACTGGATGGAGGCGGATAAAGTTGCAGGACCACTT
CTGCGCTCGGCCCTTCCGGCTGGCTGGTTTATTGCTGATAAATCTGGAGCCGGTGAGCGTGGGTCTCGCG
GTATCATTGCAGCACTGGGGCCAGATGGTAAGCCCTCCCGTATCGTAGTTATCTACACGACGGGGAGTCA
GGCAACTATGGATGAACGAAATAGACAGATCGCTGAGATAGGTGCCTCACTGATTAAGCATTGGTAACTG
TCAGACCAAGTTTACTCATATATACTTTAGATTGATTTAAAACTTCATTTTTAATTTAAAAGGATCTAGG
TGAAGATCCTTTTTGATAATCTCATGACCAAAATCCCTTAACGTGAGTTTTCGTTCCACTGAGCGTCAGA
CCCCGTAGAAAAGATCAAAGGATCTTCTTGAGATCCTTTTTTTCTGCGCGTAATCTGCTGCTTGCAAACA
AAAAAACCACCGCTACCAGCGGTGGTTTGTTTGCCGGATCAAGAGCTACCAACTCTTTTTCCGAAGGTAA
CTGGCTTCAGCAGAGCGCAGATACCAAATACTGTTCTTCTAGTGTAGCCGTAGTTAGGCCACCACTTCAA
GAACTCTGTAGCACCGCCTACATACCTCGCTCTGCTAATCCTGTTACCAGTGGCTGCTGCCAGTGGCGAT
AAGTCGTGTCTTACCGGGTTGGACTCAAGACGATAGTTACCGGATAAGGCGCAGCGGTCGGGCTGAACGG
GGGGTTCGTGCACACAGCCCAGCTTGGAGCGAACGACCTACACCGAACTGAGATACCTACAGCGTGAGCT
ATGAGAAAGCGCCACGCTTCCCGAAGGGAGAAAGGCGGACAGGTATCCGGTAAGCGGCAGGGTCGGAACA
GGAGAGCGCACGAGGGAGCTTCCAGGGGGAAACGCCTGGTATCTTTATAGTCCTGTCGGGTTTCGCCACC
TCTGACTTGAGCGTCGATTTTTGTGATGCTCGTCAGGGGGGCGGAGCCTATGGAAAAACGCCAGCAACGC
GGCCTTTTTACGGTTCCTGGCCTTTTGCTGGCCTTTTGCTCACATGTTCTTTCCTGCGTTATCCCCTGAT
TCTGTGGATAACCGTATTACCGCCTTTGAGTGAGCTGATACCGCTCGCCGCAGCCGAACGACCGAGCGCA
GCGAGTCAGTGAGCGAGGAAGCGGAA
Features (pLannotate 1.2.2; 22 found; start..end, strand, type, name):
      3..95      +  CDS            lacI (fragment): lac repressor; lacI; The lac repressor binds to the lac operator to inhibit transcription in E. coli. This inhibition can be relieved by adding lactose or isopropyl-β-D-thiogalactopyranoside (IPTG).
    108..129     +  protein_bind   CAP binding site: CAP binding activates transcription in the presence of cAMP. E. coli catabolite activator protein
    144..174     +  promoter       lac promoter: promoter for the E. coli lac operon
    182..198     +  protein_bind   lac operator: The lac repressor binds to the lac operator to inhibit transcription in E. coli. This inhibition can be relieved by adding lactose or isopropyl-β-D-thiogalactopyranoside (IPTG). lac repressor encoded by lacI
    259..389     -  repeat_region  AAV2 ITR (fragment): inverted terminal repeat of adeno-associated virus serotype 2 inverted
    452..700     +  enhancer       CMV enhancer (fragment): human cytomegalovirus immediate early enhancer
    702..979     +  promoter       chicken β-actin promoter: No description available
    980..1116    +  intron         hybrid intron (fragment): hybrid between chicken β-actin (CBA) and minute virus of mice (MMV) introns (Gray et al., 2011)
   1205..1335    +  intron         chimeric intron (fragment): chimera between introns from chicken β-actin and rabbit β-globin
   1402..1464    +  sig_peptide    Igκ leader: leader sequence from mouse immunoglobulin κ light chain
   1471..2211    +  CDS            gltI (fragment): GLTI_ECOLI - Also known as ybeJ, yzzK. Experimental evidence at protein level: Swiss-Prot protein existence level 1. Part of the ABC transporter complex GltIJKL involved in glutamate and aspartate uptake. Binds to both glutamate and aspartate. From Escherichia coli (strain K12).
   2224..2943    +  CDS            cEGFP: cEGFP is a basic (constitutively fluorescent) green fluorescent protein published in 2008, derived from Aequorea victoria.
   3073..3219    +  CDS            PDGFRβ TM domain: transmembrane domain from platelet derived growth factor receptor beta
   3235..3823    +  misc_feature   WPRE: woodchuck hepatitis virus posttranscriptional regulatory element
   3866..3987    -  polyA_signal   SV40 poly(A) signal: SV40 polyadenylation signal
   4010..4078    -  CDS            large T antigen (fragment): large T antigen from SV40 (simian virus 40)
   4149..4279    +  repeat_region  AAV2 ITR (fragment): inverted terminal repeat of adeno-associated virus serotype 2 inverted
   4293..4450    +  CDS            lacZα (fragment): LacZα fragment of β-galactosidase; lacZ fragment
   4455..4883    +  rep_origin     f1 ori (sequence partly withheld): f1 bacteriophage origin of replication; arrow indicates direction of (+) strand synthesis
   4936..5040    +  promoter       AmpR promoter: bla
   5041..5901    +  CDS            AmpR: β-lactamase; bla; confers resistance to ampicillin, carbenicillin, and related antibiotics
   6072..6660    +  rep_origin     ori: high-copy-number ColE1/pMB1/pBR322/pUC origin of replication
