[The description below was written by a language model from this plasmid's Addgene catalogue record and pLannotate feature annotations shown in this document.]
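Description:
pAAV.CAG.SF-Venus-iGluSnFR.A184S is an adeno-associated virus transfer plasmid (about 6.8 kb) built on the pAAV.CAG backbone. It carries a yellow, tight-affinity variant of the genetically encoded glutamate sensor iGluSnFR. It is maintained in E. coli through a high-copy ColE1/pUC-type origin with ampicillin selection (AmpR, β-lactamase). The backbone also carries an f1 phage origin and remnants of lac/lacZα sequences. Two AAV2 inverted terminal repeats flank the expression cassette, so the intervening DNA can be replicated and packaged into recombinant AAV particles when rep, cap and helper functions are supplied in trans.

Between the ITRs, the CAG promoter (CMV enhancer, chicken β-actin promoter and a chimeric intron) drives strong, broadly active mammalian expression of the synthetic sensor, an insert of roughly 1.8 kb. The open reading frame begins with a mouse Igκ leader that directs secretion. This is followed by the E. coli glutamate/aspartate-binding protein GltI, interrupted by a circularly permuted fluorescent protein, and it ends in the PDGFRβ transmembrane domain, which anchors the sensor on the extracellular face of the plasma membrane. The automated annotation labels the fluorophore as a circularly permuted EGFP. According to the record, it is superfolder GFP carrying T203Y, F46L, T65G and S72A, which give Venus-like yellow emission. The A184S substitution in GltI is the change associated with the tighter glutamate affinity. A WPRE and an SV40 polyadenylation signal follow the coding sequence to enhance transcript stability and processing.

The construct is intended for fluorescence imaging of extracellular glutamate, either by direct transfection or after AAV production. The depositor notes that a newer sensor generation, iGluSnFR3, is now available.
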