Addgene plasmid #106201: pAAV.CAG.SF-Venus-iGluSnFR.A184S
Purpose: Tight affinity yellow glutamate sensor ** A newer version of this sensor is available. Please see iGluSnFR3 plasmids at https://www.addgene.org/browse/article/28220233/ **
Depositing lab: Loren Looger. Depositing organization: HHMI, Janelia Research Campus. Publication: Stability, affinity, and chromatic variants of the glutamate sensor iGluSnFR. Marvin JS, Scholl B, Wilson DE, Podgorski K, Kazemipour A, Muller JA, Schoch S, Quiroz FJU, Rebola N, Bao H, Little JP, Tkachuk AN, Cai E, Hantman AW, Wang SS, DePiero VJ, Borghuis BG, Chapman ER, Dietrich D, DiGregorio DA, Fitzpatrick D, Looger LL. Nat Methods. 2018 Nov;15(11):936-939. doi: 10.1038/s41592-018-0171-3. Epub 2018 Oct 30. PubMed 30377363.
Backbone
  Vector backbone: pAAV.CAG
  Backbone size w/o insert (bp): 5024
  Vector type: AAV
Growth in bacteria
  Bacterial resistance: Ampicillin, 100 μg/mL
  Growth temperature: 37°C
  Growth strain: NEB Stable
  Copy number: High Copy
Gene/Insert
  Gene/Insert name: SF-Venus-iGluSnFR.A184S
  Species: Synthetic
  Insert size (bp): 1821
  Mutation: SFGFP: T203Y, F46L, T65G, S72A GltI: A184S
  Promoter: CAG
  Cloning method: Restriction Enzyme; 5′ cloning site unknown (unknown if destroyed); 3′ cloning site unknown (unknown if destroyed)
Terms and licenses: Academic/Nonprofit Terms; Industry Terms: Not Available to Industry
Depositor comments: ** A newer version of this sensor is available. Please see iGluSnFR3 plasmids at https://www.addgene.org/browse/article/28220233/ **
How to cite: pAAV.CAG.SF-Venus-iGluSnFR.A184S was a gift from Loren Looger (Addgene plasmid # 106201 ; http://n2t.net/addgene:106201 ; RRID:Addgene_106201)
