>Addgene plasmid #106201 | pAAV.CAG.SF-Venus-iGluSnFR.A184S | addgene partial sequence | sequence record 204606 | Addgene Partial NGS Result
GGCGAGGGGCGGGGCGGGGCGAGGCGGAGAGGTGCGGCGGCAGCCAATCAGAGCGGCGCGCTCCGAAAGT
TTCCTTTTATGGCGAGGCGGCGGCGGCGGCGGCCCTATAAAAAGCGAAGCGCGCGGCGGGCGGGAGTCGC
TGCGCGCTGCCTTCGCCCCGTGCCCCGCTCCGCCGCCGCCTCGCGCCGCCCGCCCCGGCTCTGACTGACC
GCGTTACTCCCACAGGTGAGCGGGCGGGACGGCCCTTCTCCTCCGGGCTGTAATTAGCGCTTGGTTTAAT
GACGGCTTGTTTCTTTTCTGTGGCTGCGTGAAAGCCTTGAGGGGCTCCGGGAGGGCCCTTTGTGCGGGGG
GAGCGGCTCGGGGCTGTCCGCGGGGGGACGGCTGCCTTCGGGGGGGACGGGGCAGGGCGGGGTTCGGCTT
CTGGCGTGTGACCGGCGGCTCTAGAGCCTCTGCTAACCATGTTCATGCCTTCTTCTTTTTCCTACAGCTC
CTGGGCAACGTGCTGGTTATTGTGCTGTCTCATCATTTTGGCAAAGAATTGGATCCCGCCACCATGGAGA
CAGACACACTCCTGCTATGGGTACTGCTGCTCTGGGTTCCAGGTTCCACTGGTGACAGATCTGCCGCAGG
CAGCACGCTGGACAAAATCGCCAAAAACGGTGTGATTGTCGTCGGTCACCGTGAATCTTCAGTGCCTTTC
TCTTATTACGACAATCAGCAAAAAGTGGTGGGTTACTCGCAGGATTACTCCAACGCCATTGTTGAAGCAG
TGAAAAAGAAACTCAACAAACCGGACTTGCAGGTAAAACTGATTCCGATTACCTCACAAAACCGTATTCC
ACTGCTGCAAAACGGCACTTTCGATTTTGAATGTGGTTCTACCACCAACAACGTCGAACGCCAAAAACAG
GCGGCTTTCTCTGACACTATTTTCGTGGTCGGTACGCGCCTGTTGACCAAAAAGGGTGGCGATATCAAAG
ATTTTGCCAACCTGAAAGACAAAGCCGTAGTCGTCACTTCCGGCACTACCTCTGAAGTTTTGCTCAACAA
ACTGAATGAAGAGCAAAAAATGAATATGCGCATCATCAGCGCCAAAGATCACGGTGACTCTTTCCGCACC
CTGGAAAGCGGTCGTGCCGTTGCCTTTATGATGGATGACAGCCTGCTGGCCGGTGAACGTGCGAAAGCGA
AGAAACCAGACAACTGGGAAATCGTCGGCAAGCCGCAGTCTCAGGAGGCCTACGGTTGTATGTTGCGTAA
AGATGATCCGCAGTTCAAAAAGCTGATGGATGACACCATCGCTCAGGTGCAGACCTCCGGTGAAGCGGAA
AAATGGTTTGATAAGTGGTTCAAAAATCCAATTCTGGTGAGCCACAACGTCTATATCACCGCCGACAAGC
AGAAGAACGGCATCAAGGCGAACTTCAAGATCCGCCACAACGTGGAGGACGGCAGCGTGCAGCTCGCCGA
CCACTACCAGCAGAACACCCCCATCGGCGACGGCCCCGTGCTGCTGCCCGACAACCACTACCTGAGCTAT
CAGTCCGTGCTGAGCAAAGACCCCAACGAGAAGCGCGATCACATGGTCCTGCTGGAGTTCGTGACCGCCG
CCGGGATCACTCTCGGCATGGACGAGCTGTACAAGGGCGGTACCGGAGGGAGCATGAGCAAGGGCGAGGA
GCTGTTCACCGGGGTGGTGCCCATCCTGGTCGAGCTGGACGGCGACGTAAACGGCCACAAGTTCAGCGTG
CGCGGCGAGGGCGAGGGCGATGCCACCAACGGCAAGCTGACCCTGAAGCTCATCTGCACCACCGGCAAGC
TGCCCGTGCCCTGGCCCACCCTCGTGACCACCCTGGGCTACGGCGTGCAGTGCTTCGCCCGCTACCCCGA
CCACATGAAGCAGCACGACTTCTTCAAGTCCGCCATGCCCGAAGGCTACGTCCAGGAGCGCACCATCAGC
TTCAAGGACGACGGCACCTACAAGACCCGCGCCGAGGTGAAGTTCGAGGGCGACACCCTGGTGAACCGCA
TCGAGCTGAAGGGCATCGACTTCAAGGAGGACGGCAACATCCTGGGGCACAAGCTGGAGTACAACTTTAA
CAACCCCCTGAACATGAATTTCGAACTGTCAGACGAAATGAAAGCACTGTTCAAAGAACCGAATGACAAG
GCACTGAAACTGCAGGTCGACGAACAAAAACTCATCTCAGAAGAGGATCTGAATGCTGTGGGCCAGGACA
CGCAGGAGGTCATCGTGGTGCCACACTCCTTGCCCTTTAAGGTGGTGGTGATCTCAGCCATCCTGGCCCT
GGTGGTGCTCACCATCATCTCCCTTATCATCCTCATCATGCTTTGGCAGAAGAAGCCACGTTAGAAGCTT
ATCGATAATCAACCTCTGGATTACAAAATTTGTGAAAGATTGACTGGTATTCTTAACTATGTTGCTCCTT
TTACGCTATGTGGATACGCTGCTTTAATGCCTTTGTATCATGCTATTGCTTCCCGTATGGCTTTCATTTT
CTCCTCCTTGTATAAATCCTGGTTGCTGTCTCTTTATGAGGAGTTGTGGCCCGTTGTCAGGCAACGTGGC
GTGGTGTGCACTGTGTTTGCTGACGCAACCCCCACTGGTTGGGGCATTGCCACCACCTGTCAGCTCCTTT
CCGGGACTTTCGCTTTCCCCCTCCCTATTGCCACGGCGGAACTCATCGCCGCCTGCCTTGCCCGCTGCTG
GACAGGGGCTCGGCTGTTGGGCACTGACAATTCCGTGGTGTTGTCGGGGAAATCATCGTCCTTTCCTTGG
CTGCTCGCCTGTGTTGCCACCTGGATTCTGCGCGGGACGTCCTTCTGCTACGTCCCTTCGGCCCTCAATC
CAGCGGACCTTCCTTCCCGCGGCCTGCTGCCGGCTCTGCGGCCTCTTCCGCGTCTTCGCCTTCGCCCTCA
GACGAGTCGGATCTCCCTTTGGGCCGCCTCCCCGCATCGATACCGTCGACCCGGGCGGCCGCTTCGAGCA
GACATGATAAGATACATTGATGAGTTTGGACAAACCACAACTAGAATGCAGTGAAAAAAATGCTTTATTT
GTGAAATTTGTGATGCTATTGCTTTATTTGTAACCATTATAAGCTGCAATAAACAAGTTAACAACAACAA
TTGCATTCATTTTATGTTTCAGGTTCAGGGGGAGATGTGGGAGGTTTTTTAAAGCAAGTAAAACCTCTAC
AAATGTGGTAAAATCGATAAGGATCTTCCTAGAGCATGGCTACGTAGATAAGTAGCATGGCGGGTTAATC
ATTAACTACAAGGAACCCCTAGTGATGGAGTTGGCCACTCCCTCTCTGCGCGCTCGGTCGTTCGGCTGCG
GCGAGCGGTATCAGCTCACTCAAAGGCGGTAATACGGTTATCCACAGAATCAGGGGATAACGCAGGAAAG
AACATGTGAGCAAAAGGCCAGCAAAAGGCCAGGAACCGTAAAAAGGCCGCGTTGCTGGCGTTTTTCCATA
GGCTCCGCCCCCCTGACGAGCATCACAAAAATCGACGCTCAAGTCAGAGGTGGCGAAACCCGACAGGACT
ATAAAGATACCAGGCGTTTCCCCCTGGAAGCTCCCTCGTGCGCTCTCCTGTTCCGACCCTGCCGCTTACC
GGATACCTGTCCGCCTTTCTCCCTTCGGGAAGCGTGGCGCTTTCTCATAGCTCACGCTGTAGGTATCTCA
GTTCGGTGTAGGTCGTTCGCTCCAAGCTGGGCTGTGTGCACGAACCCCCCGTTCAGCCCGACCGCTGCGC
CTTATCCGGTAACTATCGTCTTGAGTCCAACCCGGTAAGACACGACTTATCGCCACTGGCAGCAGCCACT
GGTAACAGGATTAGCAGAGCGAGGTATGTAGGCGGTGCTACAGAGTTCTTGAAGTGGTGGCCTAACTACG
GCTACACTAGAAGAACAGTATTTGGTATCTGCGCTCTGCTGAAGCCAGTTACCTTCGGAAAAAGAGTTGG
TAGCTCTTGATCCGGCAAACAAACCACCGCTGGTAGCGGTGGTTTTTTTGTTTGCAAGCAGCAGATTACG
CGCAGAAAAAAAGGATCTCAAGAAGATCCTTTGATCTTTTCTACGGGGTCTGACGCTCAGTGGAACGAAA
ACTCACGTTAAGGGATTTTGGTCATGAGATTATCAAAAAGGATCTTCACCTAGATCCTTTTAAATTAAAA
ATGAAGTTTTAAATCAATCTAAAGTATATATGAGTAAACTTGGTCTGACAGTTACCAATGCTTAATCAGT
GAGGCACCTATCTCAGCGATCTGTCTATTTCGTTCATCCATAGTTGCCTGACTCCCCGTCGTGTAGATAA
CTACGATACGGGAGGGCTTACCATCTGGCCCCAGTGCTGCAATGATACCGCGAGACCCACGCTCACCGGC
TCCAGATTTATCAGCAATAAACCAGCCAGCCGGAAGGGCCGAGCGCAGAAGTGGTCCTGCAACTTTATCC
GCCTCCATCCAGTCTATTAATTGTTGCCGGGAAGCTAGAGTAAGTAGTTCGCCAGTTAATAGTTTGCGCA
ACGTTGTTGCCATTGCTACAGGCATCGTGGTGTCACGCTCGTCGTTTGGTATGGCTTCATTCAGCTCCGG
TTCCCAACGATCAAGGCGAGTTACATGATCCCCCATGTTGTGCAAAAAAGCGGTTAGCTCCTTCGGTCCT
CCGATCGTTGTCAGAAGTAAGTTGGCCGCAGTGTTATCACTCATGGTTATGGCAGCACTGCATAATTCTC
TTACTGTCATGCCATCCGTAAGATGCTTTTCTGTGACTGGTGAGTACTCAACCAAGTCATTCTGAGAATA
GTGTATGCGGCGACCGAGTTGCTCTTGCCCGGCGTCAATACGGGATAATACCGCGCCACATAGCAGAACT
TTAAAAGTGCTCATCATTGGAAAACGTTCTTCGGGGCGAAAACTCTCAAGGATCTTACCGCTGTTGAGAT
CCAGTTCGATGTAACCCACTCGTGCACCCAACTGATCTTCAGCATCTTTTACTTTCACCAGCGTTTCTGG
GTGAGCAAAAACAGGAAGGCAAAATGCCGCAAAAAAGGGAATAAGGGCGACACGGAAATGTTGAATACTC
ATACTCTTCCTTTTTCAATATTATTGAAGCATTTATCAGGGTTATTGTCTCATGAGCGGATACATATTTG
AATGTATTTAGAAAAATAAACAAATAGGGGTTCCGCGCACATTTCCCCGAAAAGTGCCACCTAAATTGTA
AGCGTTAATATTTTGTTAAAATTCGCGTTAAATTTTTGTTAAATCAGCTCATTTTTTAACCAATAGGCCG
AAATCGGCAAAATCCCTTATAAATCAAAAGAATAGACCGAGATAGGGT
[37 nt withheld, positions 5369-5405]
AAAGAACGTGGACTCCAACGTCAAAGG
[49 nt withheld, positions 5433-5481]
T
[91 nt withheld, positions 5483-5573]
G
[124 nt withheld, positions 5575-5698]
CCCATTCGCCATTCAGGCTGCGCAACTGTTGGGAAGGGCGATCGGTGCGGGCCTCTTCGCTATTACGCCA
GCTGCGCGCTCGCTCGCTCACTGAGGCCGCCCGGGCAAAGCCCGGGCGTCGGGCGACCTTTGGTCGCCCG
GCCTCAGTGAGCGAGCGAGCGCGCAGAGAGGGAGTGGCCAACTCCATCACTAGGGGTTCCTTGTAGTTAA
TGATTAACCCGCCATGCTACTTATCTACGTAGCCATGCTCTAGGAAGAGTACCATTGACGTCAATAATGA
CGTATGTTCCCATAGTAACGCCAATAGGGACTTTCCATTGACGTCAATGGGTGGAGTATTTACGGTAAAC
TGCCCACTTGGCAGTACATCAAGTGTATCATATGCCAAGTACGCCCCCTATTGACGTCAATGACGGTAAA
TGGCCCGCCTGGCATTATGCCCAGTACATGACCTTATGGGACTTTCCTACTTGGCAGTACATCTACGTAT
TAGTCATCGCTATTACCATGGTCGAGGTGAGCCCCACGTTCTGCTTCACTCTCCCCATCTCCCCCCCCTC
CCCACCCCCAATTTTGTATTTATTTATTTTTTAATTATTTTGTGCAGCGATG
